Addgene plasmid #190156: pCrepusculo
Purpose: (Empty Backbone) Regulates bacterial expression of target gene in blue-light-repressed manner. Based on Nakamurella multipartita PAL.
Depositing lab: Andreas Moeglich. Depositing organization: Universitaet Bayreuth. Publication: Light-Dependent Control of Bacterial Expression at the mRNA Level. Ranzani AT, Wehrmann M, Kaiser J, Juraschitz M, Weber AM, Pietruschka G, Gerken U, Mayer G, Moglich A. ACS Synth Biol. 2022 Oct 21;11(10):3482-3492. doi: 10.1021/acssynbio.2c00365. Epub 2022 Sep 21. PubMed 36129831.
Backbone
  Vector backbone: pUC
  Vector type: Bacterial Expression
  Tag / fusion protein: His6 tag (N terminal on backbone)
Growth in bacteria
  Bacterial resistance: Spectinomycin and Streptomycin, 50 & 50 μg/mL
  Growth temperature: 37°C
  Growth strain: DH5alpha
  Copy number: Unknown
Gene/Insert
  Cloning method: Restriction Enzyme
  Sequencing primers: 3′ tttgatgcctggcagttccc
Terms and licenses: Academic/Nonprofit Terms; Industry Terms: Not Available to Industry
How to cite: pCrepusculo was a gift from Andreas Moeglich (Addgene plasmid # 190156 ; http://n2t.net/addgene:190156 ; RRID:Addgene_190156)
