[The description below was written by a language model from this plasmid's Addgene catalogue record and pLannotate feature annotations shown in this document.]
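Description:
pCrepusculo is an empty bacterial expression backbone of about 5.2 kb, designed to place a target gene under blue-light-repressed control in E. coli. The system is built on the PAL photoreceptor from Nakamurella multipartita and acts at the mRNA level. The catalogue lists the backbone as pUC, but the only replication origin annotated in the sequence is CloDF13 (CDF), which is compatible with plasmids carrying other common origins; the copy number is recorded as unknown. Selection relies on the aadA (SmR) aminoglycoside adenylyltransferase gene, driven by a bla-type promoter, which confers resistance to spectinomycin and streptomycin.

Two expression units are apparent in the feature table. In the first, araC is encoded divergently from an araBAD promoter fragment, giving an arabinose-responsive module. Downstream lies a coding region that the automated annotation matches only partially, to a LOV-domain photosensor kinase from Brucella and to a short solubility-tag fragment. These hits most likely reflect homology to the LOV domain of PAL rather than the named proteins, although the table does not label PAL explicitly. This unit ends at a T7 terminator. The second unit begins with a PLtetO-1 promoter fragment and continues into a short region annotated with a His-tag-containing fragment and a thrombin cleavage site, consistent with the N-terminal His6 tag listed for the backbone. It is closed by a 5S rRNA segment and the rrnB T1 and T2 terminators. A gene of interest is inserted here by restriction cloning, so that it is expressed as a His-tagged, thrombin-cleavable fusion. The RNA element through which PAL would act on the transcript is not annotated in the table.

The plasmid is typically used for optogenetic control of bacterial gene expression, with output reduced under blue light.
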