Features (pLannotate 1.2.2; 15 found; start..end, strand, type, name):
      6..254     +  promoter       araBAD promoter (fragment): araBAD; promoter of the L-arabinose operon of E. coli; the araC regulatory gene is transcribed in the opposite direction (Guzman et al., 1995)
   1126..1476    +  CDS            LOVHK_BRUA2 (fragment): Experimental evidence at protein level: Swiss-Prot protein existence level 1. Photosensitive kinase that is involved in increased bacterial virulence upon exposure to light. Once ejected from an infected animal host, sunlight acts as an environmental signal that increases the virulence of the bacterium, preparing it for infection of the next host (By similarity). This photoreceptor protein is directly related to the bacterium's survival and replication within host macrophages, as it is required for optimal replication of bacteria inside macrophages. From Brucella abortus (strain 2308).
   1492..1541    +  CDS            SET1 (fragment): solubility-enhancement tag derived from T7 phage gene 10B
   1549..1596    +  terminator     T7 terminator: transcription terminator for bacteriophage T7 RNA polymerase
   1731..1751    +  promoter       PLtetO-1 promoter (fragment): modified phage lambda PL promoter with tet operator sites (Lutz and Bujard, 1997)
   1823..1839    +  CDS            capTEV™ (fragment): composite tag for in vivo biotinylation, TEV protease cleavage, and 6xHis tagging
   1850..1867    +  CDS            thrombin site: thrombin recognition and cleavage site
   1928..2043    +  ncRNA          5S rRNA: Accession: RF00001 - 5S ribosomal RNA
   2047..2133    +  terminator     rrnB T1 terminator: Escherichia coli rrnB; transcription terminator T1 from the E. coli rrnB gene
   2225..2252    +  terminator     rrnB T2 terminator: transcription terminator T2 from the E. coli rrnB gene
   2271..2314    +  promoter       AmpR promoter (fragment): bla
   2453..3244    -  CDS            SmR: aminoglycoside adenylyltransferase (Murphy, 1985); aadA; confers resistance to spectinomycin and streptomycin
   3245..3336    -  promoter       AmpR promoter: bla
   3384..4122    -  rep_origin     CloDF13 ori: Plasmids containing the CloDF13 (CDF) origin of replication can be propagated in E. coli cells that contain additional plasmids with compatible origins.
   4323..5201    -  CDS            araC: L-arabinose regulatory protein; araC
>Addgene plasmid #190156 | pCrepusculo | addgene full sequence | sequence record 377272 | Addgene NGS Result
CAGAGAAGAAACCAATTGTCCATATTGCATCAGACATTGCCGTCACTGCGTCTTTTACTGGCTCTTCTCG
CTAACCAAACCGGTAACCCCGCTTATTAAAAGCATTCTGTAACAAAGCGGGACCAAAGCCATGACAAAAA
CGCGTAACAAAAGTGTCTATAATCACGGCAGAAAAGTCCACATTGATTATTTGCACGGCGTCACACTTTG
CTATGCCATAGCATTTTTATCCATAAGATTAGCGGATCCTACCTTTTTAAAAAATTCATTTGCTAAACGC
TTCAAATTCTCGTATAATTACTTTTCTCCATACCCGTTTTTTGGGCTAACCCGCCGAAACCTAAGGAAAT
ACATAGTATGAAAGTTAATCGTCCGGCAGAACGTGCCAGCTTTGGTAGCTTTGTTCTGGATGCAGGTAGC
GCACGTTTTGTTGGTAGTGATGAACTGGCACTGGTTCTGGGTTTTGCACCGGGTGATGTTGTTCTGACAC
CGGCAGTTGTTCTGGCACATCTGCATCCTGATGATCGTCTGGAATGGCAGGCAGGTCTGCAGCGTTGTCT
GGCAACCGGTCGTCCGGTGGTTGTTAATCATCTGCTGCTGACCGCAGAAGCAGAACCGCGTCCGGCAATG
ACAACCCTGACCGCACTGACCGAACAGGATCGTGTGCGTGCAGTTACCGGTGTTATTACCGATCTGAGCG
ATCGTGTTCGTCGTGCAACCGAAGCAGAAATTCGTCAGGCAGTTCGTGCAGCAGCAGCAACCCGTAGCGA
AATTGATCAGGCAAAAGGTATTGTTATGGCAGCCTTTGATGTTGATGCAGATCAGGCATTTGCACTGCTG
AAATGGCATAGCAGCCAGAGCAATCGTAAACTGCGTGATCTGGCCACCGGTATGATTGAAGGTCTGGCAG
CAGCCAATAGCGCACTGCCGCTGCGTCGTCGTCTGAGCACCGTTTTTACCGATATGGGTTGTCCGGCACC
GAGCACCAAAGGTTGGACCGTTCCGGTGACCGATATTGGTCTGCCTCCGACCAGCGGTCTGATTCCGACA
GCACTGCTGCCTGGTATTCTGACCCGTGCAGCACATGATGCAAGCGTTGCAATTACCGTTGCAGATGTTA
CCGCACCGGATCAGCCTCTGGTTTATGCAAATCCTGCATTTGAACGTCTGACCGGTTATGCAGCAGCCGA
AGTTCTGGGTCGTAATTGTCGTTTTCTGCAGGCAGAAAGCGGTGATCCGCATGAACGTAGCGCAATTCGT
AGCGCCATTGCAAATGGTGATGCAGTGACCACACTGATTCGTAATTTTCGTCAGGATGGTCATGCCTTTT
GGAACGAATTTCATCTGAGTCCGGTTCGTAATGGTGCAGGTCGTGTTACCCATTACATTGGTTATCAGCT
GGATGTGACCGAACGTGTTGAACGTGATCAGCAGCTGGAACAGCTGGCAAGCGAACAGAAACTGATTTCT
GAAGAAGATCTGTAAGATCCGGCTGCTAACAAAGCCCGAAAGGAAGCTGAGTTGGCTGCTGCCACCGCTG
AGCAATAACTAGCATAACCCCTTGGGGCCTCTAAACGGGTCTTGAGGGGTTTTTTGCTCGGCCGCACTCG
AGAGCTTGGCTGTTTTGGCGGATGAGAGAAGATTTTCAGCCTGATACAGATTAAATCAGAACGCAGAAGC
GGTCTGATAAAACAGAATTTGCCGGTGTTGACATAAATACCACTGGCGGTGATACTGAGCACATCAGCAG
GCCCCTCTAGAAATAATTTTGTTTAACTTTAAATCTTCAGCAGCGAGGAGGAGATATACCATGGGCAGCA
GCCATCATCATCATCATCACAGCAGCGGCCTGGTGCCGCGCGGCAGCCATATGGGATCCGAATTCGAGCT
CCGTCGACAAGCTTGCGGCCGCACTCGAGCATGAGATCCCTGGCGGCAGTAGCGCGGTGGTCCCACCTGA
CCCCATGCCGAACTCAGAAGTGAAACGCCGTAGCGCCGATGGTAGTGTGGGGTCTCCCCATGCGAGAGTA
GGGAACTGCCAGGCATCAAATAAAACGAAAGGCTCAGTCGAAAGACTGGGCCTTTCGTTTTATCTGTTGT
TTGTCGGTGAACGCTCTCCTGAGTAGGACAAATCCGCCGGGAGCGGATTTGAACGTTGCGAAGCAACGGC
CCGGAGGGTGGCGGGCAGGACGCCCGCCATAAACTGCCAGGCATCAAATTAAGCAGAAGGCCATCCTGAC
GGATGGCCTTTTTGCGTTTCTACAAACTCTTTTGTTTATTTTTCTAAATACATTCAAATATGTATCCGCT
CATGGACACTGCTTCCGGTAGTCAATAAACCGGTAAACCAGCAATAGACATAAGCGGCTATTTAACGACC
CTGCCCTGAACCGACGACCGGGTCATCGTGGCCGGATCTTGCGGCCCCTCGGCTTGAACGAATTGTTAGA
CATTATTTGCCGACTACCTTGGTGATCTCGCCTTTCACGTAGTGGACAAATTCTTCCAACTGATCTGCGC
GCGAGGCCAAGCGATCTTCTTCTTGTCCAAGATAAGCCTGTCTAGCTTCAAGTATGACGGGCTGATACTG
GGCCGGCAGGCGCTCCATTGCCCAGTCGGCAGCGACATCCTTCGGCGCGATTTTGCCGGTTACTGCGCTG
TACCAAATGCGGGACAACGTAAGCACTACATTTCGCTCATCGCCAGCCCAGTCGGGCGGCGAGTTCCATA
GCGTTAAGGTTTCATTTAGCGCCTCAAATAGATCCTGTTCAGGAACCGGATCAAAGAGTTCCTCCGCCGC
TGGACCTACCAAGGCAACGCTATGTTCTCTTGCTTTTGTCAGCAAGATAGCCAGATCAATGTCGATCGTG
GCTGGCTCGAAGATACCTGCAAGAATGTCATTGCGCTGCCATTCTCCAAATTGCAGTTCGCGCTTAGCTG
GATAACGCCACGGAATGATGTCGTCGTGCACAACAATGGTGACTTCTACAGCGCGGAGAATCTCGCTCTC
TCCAGGGGAAGCCGAAGTTTCCAAAAGGTCGTTGATCAAAGCTCGCCGCGTTGTTTCATCAAGCCTTACG
GTCACCGTAACCAGCAAATCAATATCACTGTGTGGCTTCAGGCCGCCATCCACTGCGGAGCCGTACAAAT
GTACGGCCAGCAACGTCGGTTCGAGATGGCGCTCGATGACGCCAACTACCTCTGATAGTTGAGTCGATAC
TTCGGCGATCACCGCTTCCCTCATACTCTTCCTTTTTCAATATTATTGAAGCATTTATCAGGGTTATTGT
CTCATGAGCGGATACATATTTGAATGTATTTAGAAAAATAAACAAATAGCTAGCTCACTCGGTCGCTACG
CTCCGGGCGTGAGACTGCGGCGGGCGCTGCGGACACATACAAAGTTACCCACAGATTCCGTGGATAAGCA
GGGGACTAACATGTGAGGCAAAACAGCAGGGCCGCGCCGGTGGCGTTTTTCCATAGGCTCCGCCCTCCTG
CCAGAGTTCACATAAACAGACGCTTTTCCGGTGCATCTGTGGGAGCCGTGAGGCTCAACCATGAATCTGA
CAGTACGGGCGAAACCCGACAGGACTTAAAGATCCCCACCGTTTCCGGCGGGTCGCTCCCTCTTGCGCTC
TCCTGTTCCGACCCTGCCGTTTACCGGATACCTGTTCCGCCTTTCTCCCTTACGGGAAGTGTGGCGCTTT
CTCATAGCTCACACACTGGTATCTCGGCTCGGTGTAGGTCGTTCGCTCCAAGCTGGGCTGTAAGCAAGAA
CTCCCCGTTCAGCCCGACTGCTGCGCCTTATCCGGTAACTGTTCACTTGAGTCCAACCCGGAAAAGCACG
GTAAAACGCCACTGGCAGCAGCCATTGGTAACTGGGAGTTCGCAGAGGATTTGTTTAGCTAAACACGCGG
TTGCTCTTGAAGTGTGCGCCAAAGTCCGGCTACACTGGAAGGACAGATTTGGTTGCTGTGCTCTGCGAAA
GCCAGTTACCACGGTTAAGCAGTTCCCCAACTGACTTAACCTTCGATCAAACCACCTCCCCAGGTGGTTT
TTTCGTTTACAGGGCAAAAGATTACGCGCAGAAAAAAAGGATCTCAAGAAGATCCTTTGATCTTTTCTAC
TGAACCGCTCTAGATTTCAGTGCAATTTATCTCTTCAAATGTAGCACCTGAAGTCAGCCCCATACGATAT
AAGTTGTAATTCTCATGTTAGTCAGCCCCGCATGCATAATGTGCCTGTCAAATGGACGAAGCAGGGATTC
TGCAAACCCTATGCTACTCCGTCAAGCCGTCAATTGTCTGATTCGTTACCAATTATGACAACTTGACGGC
TACATCATTCACTTTTTCTTCACAACCGGCACGGAACTCGCTCGGGCTGGCCCCGGTGCATTTTTTAAAT
ACCCGCGAGAAATAGAGTTGATCGTCAAAACCAACATTGCGACCGACGGTGGCGATAGGCATCCGGGTGG
TGCTCAAAAGCAGCTTCGCCTGGCTGATACGTTGGTCCTCGCGCCAGCTTAAGACGCTAATCCCTAACTG
CTGGCGGAAAAGATGTGACAGACGCGACGGCGACAAGCAAACATGCTGTGCGACGCTGGCGATATCAAAA
TTGCTGTCTGCCAGGTGATCGCTGATGTACTGACAAGCCTCGCGTACCCGATTATCCATCGGTGGATGGA
GCGACTCGTTAATCGCTTCCATGCGCCGCAGTAACAATTGCTCAAGCAGATTTATCGCCAGCAGCTCCGA
ATAGCGCCCTTCCCCTTGCCCGGCGTTAATGATTTGCCCAAACAGGTCGCTGAAATGCGGCTGGTGCGCT
TCATCCGGGCGAAAGAACCCCGTATTGGCAAATATTGACGGCCAGTTAAGCCATTCATGCCAGTAGGCGC
GCGGACGAAAGTAAACCCACTGGTGATACCATTCGCGAGCCTCCGGATGACGACCGTAGTGATGAATCTC
TCCTGGCGGGAACAGCAAAATATCACCCGGTCGGCAAACAAATTCTCGTCCCTGATTTTTCACCACCCCC
TGACCGCGAATGGTGAGATTGAGAATATAACCTTTCATTCCCAGCGGTCGGTCGATAAAAAAATCGAGAT
AACCGTTGGCCTCAATCGGCGTTAAACCCGCCACCAGATGGGCATTAAACGAGTATCCCGGCAGCAGGGG
ATCATTTTGCGCTTCAGCCATACTTTTCATACTCCCGCCATT
